>Addgene plasmid #207706 | qTAG-N-Zeo-3xFLAG | addgene full sequence | sequence record 413767 | Addgene NGS Result
TCGCGCGTTTCGGTGATGACGGTGAAAACCTCTGACACATGCAGCTCCCGGAGACGGTCACAGCTTGTCT
GTAAGCGGATGCCGGGAGCAGACAAGCCCGTCAGGGCGCGTCAGCGGGTGTTGGCGGGTGTCGGGGCTGG
CTTAACTATGCGGCATCAGAGCAGATTGTACTGAGAGTGCACCATATGCGGTGTGAAATACCGCACAGAT
GCGTAAGGAGAAAATACCGCATCAGGCGCCATTCGCCATTCAGGCTGCGCAACTGTTGGGAAGGGCGATC
GGTGCGGGCCTCTTCGCTATTACGCCAGCTGGCGAAAGGGGGATGTGCTGCAAGGCGATTAAGTTGGGTA
ACGCCAGGGTTTTCCCAGTCACGACGTTGTAAAACGACGGCCAGTGAATTCGGCAAGAGCAAGACCGGTA
GCTACCGTTCGTATAGCATACATTATACGAAGTTATCTGCTAGCATGGCCAAGTTGACCAGTGCCGTTCC
GGTGCTCACCGCGCGCGACGTCGCCGGAGCGGTCGAGTTCTGGACCGACCGGCTCGGGTTCAGCCGGGAC
TTCGTGGAGGACGACTTCGCCGGTGTGGTCCGGGACGACGTGACCCTGTTCATCAGCGCGGTCCAGGACC
AGGTGGTGCCGGACAACACCCTGGCCTGGGTGTGGGTGCGCGGCCTGGACGAGCTGTACGCCGAGTGGTC
GGAGGTCGTGTCCACGAACTTCCGGGACGCCTCCGGGCCGGCCATGACCGAGATCGGCGAGCAGCCGTGG
GGGCGGGAGTTCGCCCTGCGCGACCCGGCCGGCAACTGCGTGCACTTCGTGGCCGAGGAGCAGGACGGAT
CCGGAGCTACTAACTTCAGCCTGCTGAAGCAGGCCGGAGACGTGGAGGAGAACCCTGGACCTTCTAGAAT
AACTTCGTATAGCATACATTATACGAACGGTAGCACGCGTGGAGGTGGCGGTTCCGATTACAAGGATGAC
GACGATAAGGACTATAAGGACGATGATGACAAGGACTACAAAGATGATGACGATAAAGGTGGAGGCGGAT
CTCTCGAGGGAGGAAGCGGAGGATCTGGCGGTACCAAGCTTGGCGTAATCATGGTCATAGCTGTTTCCTG
TGTGAAATTGTTATCCGCTCACAATTCCACACAACATACGAGCCGGAAGCATAAAGTGTAAAGCCTGGGG
TGCCTAATGAGTGAGCTAACTCACATTAATTGCGTTGCGCTCACTGCCCGCTTTCCAGTCGGGAAACCTG
TCGTGCCAGCTGCATTAATGAATCGGCCAACGCGCGGGGAGAGGCGGTTTGCGTATTGGGCGCTCTTCCG
CTTCCTCGCTCACTGACTCGCTGCGCTCGGTCGTTCGGCTGCGGCGAGCGGTATCAGCTCACTCAAAGGC
GGTAATACGGTTATCCACAGAATCAGGGGATAACGCAGGAAAGAACATGTGAGCAAAAGGCCAGCAAAAG
GCCAGGAACCGTAAAAAGGCCGCGTTGCTGGCGTTTTTCCATAGGCTCCGCCCCCCTGACGAGCATCACA
AAAATCGACGCTCAAGTCAGAGGTGGCGAAACCCGACAGGACTATAAAGATACCAGGCGTTTCCCCCTGG
AAGCTCCCTCGTGCGCTCTCCTGTTCCGACCCTGCCGCTTACCGGATACCTGTCCGCCTTTCTCCCTTCG
GGAAGCGTGGCGCTTTCTCATAGCTCACGCTGTAGGTATCTCAGTTCGGTGTAGGTCGTTCGCTCCAAGC
TGGGCTGTGTGCACGAACCCCCCGTTCAGCCCGACCGCTGCGCCTTATCCGGTAACTATCGTCTTGAGTC
CAACCCGGTAAGACACGACTTATCGCCACTGGCAGCAGCCACTGGTAACAGGATTAGCAGAGCGAGGTAT
GTAGGCGGTGCTACAGAGTTCTTGAAGTGGTGGCCTAACTACGGCTACACTAGAAGAACAGTATTTGGTA
TCTGCGCTCTGCTGAAGCCAGTTACCTTCGGAAAAAGAGTTGGTAGCTCTTGATCCGGCAAACAAACCAC
CGCTGGTAGCGGTGGTTTTTTTGTTTGCAAGCAGCAGATTACGCGCAGAAAAAAAGGATCTCAAGAAGAT
CCTTTGATCTTTTCTACGGGGTCTGACGCTCAGTGGAACGAAAACTCACGTTAAGGGATTTTGGTCATGA
GATTATCAAAAAGGATCTTCACCTAGATCCTTTTAAATTAAAAATGAAGTTTTAAATCAATCTAAAGTAT
ATATGAGTAAACTTGGTCTGACAGTTACCAATGCTTAATCAGTGAGGCACCTATCTCAGCGATCTGTCTA
TTTCGTTCATCCATAGTTGCCTGACTCCCCGTCGTGTAGATAACTACGATACGGGAGGGCTTACCATCTG
GCCCCAGTGCTGCAATGATACCGCGAGACCCACGCTCACCGGCTCCAGATTTATCAGCAATAAACCAGCC
AGCCGGAAGGGCCGAGCGCAGAAGTGGTCCTGCAACTTTATCCGCCTCCATCCAGTCTATTAATTGTTGC
CGGGAAGCTAGAGTAAGTAGTTCGCCAGTTAATAGTTTGCGCAACGTTGTTGCCATTGCTACAGGCATCG
TGGTGTCACGCTCGTCGTTTGGTATGGCTTCATTCAGCTCCGGTTCCCAACGATCAAGGCGAGTTACATG
ATCCCCCATGTTGTGCAAAAAAGCGGTTAGCTCCTTCGGTCCTCCGATCGTTGTCAGAAGTAAGTTGGCC
GCAGTGTTATCACTCATGGTTATGGCAGCACTGCATAATTCTCTTACTGTCATGCCATCCGTAAGATGCT
TTTCTGTGACTGGTGAGTACTCAACCAAGTCATTCTGAGAATAGTGTATGCGGCGACCGAGTTGCTCTTG
CCCGGCGTCAATACGGGATAATACCGCGCCACATAGCAGAACTTTAAAAGTGCTCATCATTGGAAAACGT
TCTTCGGGGCGAAAACTCTCAAGGATCTTACCGCTGTTGAGATCCAGTTCGATGTAACCCACTCGTGCAC
CCAACTGATCTTCAGCATCTTTTACTTTCACCAGCGTTTCTGGGTGAGCAAAAACAGGAAGGCAAAATGC
CGCAAAAAAGGGAATAAGGGCGACACGGAAATGTTGAATACTCATACTCTTCCTTTTTCAATATTATTGA
AGCATTTATCAGGGTTATTGTCTCATGAGCGGATACATATTTGAATGTATTTAGAAAAATAAACAAATAG
GGGTTCCGCGCACATTTCCCCGAAAAGTGCCACCTGACGTCTAAGAAACCATTATTATCATGACATTAAC
CTATAAAAATAGGCGTATCACGAGGCCCTTTCGTC
Features (pLannotate 1.2.2; 14 found; start..end, strand, type, name):
    137..236     +  misc_feature   bom (fragment): basis of mobility region from pBR322
    242..399     -  CDS            lacZα (fragment): LacZα fragment of β-galactosidase; lacZ fragment
    423..456     +  protein_bind   lox71: Left element (LE) mutant of loxP (Araki et al., 2010). Cre-mediated recombination occurs in the 8-bp core sequence (GCATACAT). Cre recombinase
    465..836     +  CDS            ble: BLE_STRHI - Experimental evidence at protein level: Swiss-Prot protein existence level 1. Binding protein with a strong affinity to the bleomycin family of antibiotics. From Streptoalloteichus hindustanus.
    909..942     +  protein_bind   lox66: Right element (RE) mutant of loxP (Araki et al., 2010). Cre-mediated recombination occurs in the 8-bp core sequence (GCATACAT). Cre recombinase
    966..1037    +  CDS            3xFLAG: three tandem FLAG® epitope tags
   1128..1144    -  protein_bind   lac operator: The lac repressor binds to the lac operator to inhibit transcription in E. coli. This inhibition can be relieved by adding lactose or isopropyl-β-D-thiogalactopyranoside (IPTG). lac repressor encoded by lacI
   1152..1182    -  promoter       lac promoter: promoter for the E. coli lac operon
   1197..1218    -  protein_bind   CAP binding site: CAP binding activates transcription in the presence of cAMP. E. coli catabolite activator protein
   1231..1323    -  CDS            lacI (fragment): lac repressor; lacI; The lac repressor binds to the lac operator to inhibit transcription in E. coli. This inhibition can be relieved by adding lactose or isopropyl-β-D-thiogalactopyranoside (IPTG).
   1506..2094    -  rep_origin     ori: high-copy-number ColE1/pMB1/pBR322/pUC origin of replication
   2265..3125    -  CDS            AmpR: β-lactamase; bla; confers resistance to ampicillin, carbenicillin, and related antibiotics
   3126..3230    -  promoter       AmpR promoter: bla
   3325..35      +  CDS            rop (fragment) (across the origin): Rop protein, which maintains plasmids at low copy number; rop
