[The description below was written by a language model from this plasmid's Addgene catalogue record and pLannotate feature annotations shown in this document.]
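Description:
qTAG-N-Zeo-3xFLAG is an empty donor-cassette backbone from the qTAG system for CRISPR-based endogenous tagging in mammalian cells. It is built on pUC19, so it carries the high-copy ColE1/pUC origin and the AmpR (β-lactamase) gene with its own promoter for propagation and ampicillin selection in E. coli. Remnants of the pUC19 lac region (lacZα fragment, lac promoter, operator and CAP site) flank the cassette, along with short annotated fragments of bom, rop and lacI that are backbone vestiges rather than functional elements. The sequenced plasmid is about 3.3 kb and contains no gene insert or homology arms.

The payload is a compact, promoterless tagging module. A ble (Zeocin/bleomycin-binding protein) coding sequence is flanked by the mutant Cre sites lox71 and lox66 and followed by a 3xFLAG epitope tag. According to the catalogue entry, the marker and tag are joined as a Zeo-2A-3xFLAG unit, although the 2A peptide itself is not annotated in the feature table; it presumably lies in the gap between ble and the tag.

The user clones homology arms for a chosen locus on either side of the cassette, and the donor is then used for homology-directed repair at a Cas9 cut near the start of the target gene. No mammalian promoter is annotated, which implies that Zeocin resistance is expressed from the endogenous promoter only after correct in-frame integration. The 2A sequence would then separate the resistance protein from the N-terminally 3xFLAG-tagged native protein. The lox71/lox66 pair allows later Cre-mediated removal of the selection marker, a recombination that leaves a doubly mutated, poorly recombinogenic lox site. The 3xFLAG tag supports detection and immunoprecipitation of the endogenously expressed protein.
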