Addgene plasmid #207706: qTAG-N-Zeo-3xFLAG
Purpose: (Empty Backbone) Empty N-terminus donor cassette. Integrate homology arms to target the N-terminus insertion of a Zeo-2A-3xFLAG cassette
Depositing lab: Laurence Pelletier. Depositing organization: Sinai Health System. Publication: qTAG: an adaptable plasmid scaffold for CRISPR-based endogenous tagging. Philip R, Sharma A, Matellan L, Erpf AC, Hsu WH, Tkach JM, Wyatt HDM, Pelletier L. EMBO J. 2024 Dec 12. doi: 10.1038/s44318-024-00337-5. PubMed 39668248.
Backbone
  Vector backbone: pUC19
  Backbone manufacturer: Invitrogen
  Backbone size (bp): 2686
  Vector type: Mammalian Expression, CRISPR ; Donor Cassette
  Selectable markers: Zeocin
Growth in bacteria
  Bacterial resistance: Ampicillin, 100 μg/mL
  Growth temperature: 37°C
  Growth strain: DH5alpha
  Copy number: High Copy
Gene/Insert
  Gene/Insert name: None
Terms and licenses: Academic/Nonprofit Terms; Industry Terms: Not Available to Industry
Depositor comments: Please visit https://www.biorxiv.org/content/10.1101/2023.11.01.565029v3 for bioRxiv preprint.
How to cite: qTAG-N-Zeo-3xFLAG was a gift from Laurence Pelletier (Addgene plasmid # 207706 ; http://n2t.net/addgene:207706 ; RRID:Addgene_207706)
